Addgene plasmid #184256: pcDNA FZD4_3linker
Purpose: Expresses FLAG tagged FZD4 swapped with FZD3 linker domain
Depositing lab: Hee-Jung Choi. Depositing organization: Seoul National University. Publication: Functional role of the Frizzled linker domain in the Wnt signaling pathway. Ko SB, Mihara E, Park Y, Roh K, Kang C, Takagi J, Bang I, Choi HJ. Commun Biol. 2022 May 5;5(1):421. doi: 10.1038/s42003-022-03370-4. PubMed 35513706.
Backbone
  Vector backbone: pcDNA3.1 mychis
  Vector type: Mammalian Expression
Growth in bacteria
  Bacterial resistance: Ampicillin, 100 μg/mL
  Growth temperature: 37°C
  Growth strain: DH5alpha
  Copy number: High Copy
Gene/Insert
  Gene/Insert name: FZD4_3linker
  Species: M. musculus (mouse)
  Mutation: Replaced FZD4 aa160-203 with FZD3 aa136-188
  Entrez Gene: Fzd4 (a.k.a. Fz4)
  Tag / fusion protein: FLAG (N terminal on insert)
  Cloning method: Restriction Enzyme; 5′ cloning site unknown (unknown if destroyed)
  Sequencing primers: 5′ CMV-F; 3′ BGH-R
Terms and licenses: Academic/Nonprofit Terms; Industry Terms: Not Available to Industry
How to cite: pcDNA FZD4_3linker was a gift from Hee-Jung Choi (Addgene plasmid # 184256 ; http://n2t.net/addgene:184256 ; RRID:Addgene_184256)
