[The description below was written by a language model from this plasmid's Addgene catalogue record and pLannotate feature annotations shown in this document.]
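Description:
pcDNA FZD4_3linker is a mammalian expression plasmid of about 7 kb built on a pcDNA3.1 myc-His backbone. It encodes a chimeric mouse Frizzled-4 (Fzd4) receptor in which the native linker region, residues 160–203, has been replaced by the corresponding linker of Frizzled-3, residues 136–188. The catalogue entry lists an N-terminal FLAG tag, although the automated feature table does not call it out separately. Nor does the table annotate myc or His tags, so the record does not show whether the backbone's C-terminal tags are fused to the insert. The annotation software labelled the open reading frame by similarity to a chicken FZD4 entry, which is a homology match and not the source species. The coding sequence spans the numbering origin of the circular record.

Expression is driven by the human CMV immediate-early enhancer and promoter and terminated by the bovine growth hormone polyadenylation signal. A T7 promoter sits just upstream of the insert and could support in vitro transcription. A separate cassette with the SV40 early promoter, the neomycin phosphotransferase gene and the SV40 poly(A) signal allows G418 selection of stably transfected mammalian cells. Short hits to ble, lacI, bom and an HIV-1 LTR appear to be backbone remnants or incidental matches rather than functional parts.

In bacteria the plasmid is maintained at high copy through a ColE1/pUC-type origin with ampicillin selection via β-lactamase, and an f1 origin is also present. The construct belongs to a domain-swap study of how the Frizzled linker region contributes to Wnt signalling. It is suited to transfection experiments comparing the chimera with wild-type receptors, with the FLAG epitope available for detection.
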