Features (pLannotate 1.2.2; 20 found; start..end, strand, type, name):
    397..621     +  polyA_signal   bGH poly(A) signal: bovine growth hormone polyadenylation signal
    625..646     +  promoter       SV40 promoter (fragment): SV40 enhancer and early promoter
    667..1095    +  rep_origin     f1 ori (sequence partly withheld): f1 bacteriophage origin of replication; arrow indicates direction of (+) strand synthesis
   1109..1438    +  promoter       SV40 promoter: SV40 enhancer and early promoter
   1505..2296    +  CDS            neo: KKA2_KLEPN - Also known as kan, nptII. Experimental evidence at protein level: Swiss-Prot protein existence level 1. Resistance to kanamycin, neomycin, paromomycin, ribostamycin, butirosin and gentamicin B. From Klebsiella pneumoniae.
   2322..2480    +  CDS            ble (fragment): BLE_KLEPN - Experimental evidence at protein level: Swiss-Prot protein existence level 1. Binding protein with a strong affinity to the bleomycin family of antibiotics. Binds to CL990; an antimitotic-antibiotic compound. From Klebsiella pneumoniae.
   2475..2596    +  polyA_signal   SV40 poly(A) signal: SV40 polyadenylation signal
   2669..2685    -  protein_bind   lac operator: The lac repressor binds to the lac operator to inhibit transcription in E. coli. This inhibition can be relieved by adding lactose or isopropyl-β-D-thiogalactopyranoside (IPTG). lac repressor encoded by lacI
   2693..2723    -  promoter       lac promoter: promoter for the E. coli lac operon
   2738..2759    -  protein_bind   CAP binding site: CAP binding activates transcription in the presence of cAMP. E. coli catabolite activator protein
   2772..2864    -  CDS            lacI (fragment): lac repressor; lacI; The lac repressor binds to the lac operator to inhibit transcription in E. coli. This inhibition can be relieved by adding lactose or isopropyl-β-D-thiogalactopyranoside (IPTG).
   3047..3635    -  rep_origin     ori: high-copy-number ColE1/pMB1/pBR322/pUC origin of replication
   3806..4666    -  CDS            AmpR: β-lactamase; bla; confers resistance to ampicillin, carbenicillin, and related antibiotics
   4667..4771    -  promoter       AmpR promoter: bla
   4830..4882    -  misc_feature   bom (fragment): basis of mobility region from pBR322
   5037..5416    +  enhancer       CMV enhancer: human cytomegalovirus immediate early enhancer
   5417..5620    +  promoter       CMV promoter: human cytomegalovirus (CMV) immediate early promoter
   5616..5649    +  LTR            5' LTR (truncated) (fragment): truncated 5' long terminal repeat (LTR) from HIV-1
   5665..5683    +  promoter       T7 promoter: promoter for bacteriophage T7 RNA polymerase
   5710..341     +  CDS            FZD4 (across the origin): FZD4_CHICK - Also known as FZ4. Experimental evidence at protein level: Swiss-Prot protein existence level 1. Receptor for Wnt proteins (By similarity). Most frizzled receptors are coupled to the beta-catenin canonical signaling pathway, which leads to the activation of disheveled proteins, inhibition of GSK-3 kinase, nuclear accumulation of beta-catenin and activation of Wnt target genes (By similarity). A second signaling pathway involving PKC and calcium fluxes has been seen for some family members, but it is not yet clear if it represents a distinct pathway or if it can be integrated in th
>Addgene plasmid #184256 | pcDNA FZD4_3linker | addgene full sequence | sequence record 360380 | Addgene NGS Result
GGACAAAGACAGACAAGTTGGAAAGGCTAATGGTCAAGATCGGGGTCTTCTCAGTACTGTACACGGTTCC
TGCAACCTGTGTGATTGCCTGTTATTTCTATGAAATCTCAAACTGGGCACTCTTTCGATATTCTGCAGAT
GACTCAAACATGGCAGTTGAAATGTTGAAAATTTTTATGTCTTTGCTCGTGGGCATCACTTCAGGCATGT
GGATTTGGTCTGCCAAAACTCTTCACACGTGGCAAAAGTGTTCTAACCGATTGGTGAATTCTGGGAAGGT
AAAGAGAGAGAAGAGGGGGAATGGTTGGGTGAAGCCAGGAAAAGGCAACGAGACTGTGGTATAGCTCGAG
CATCATCACCATCACCATTGAGTTTAAACCCGCTGATCAGCCTCGACTGTGCCTTCTAGTTGCCAGCCAT
CTGTTGTTTGCCCCTCCCCCGTGCCTTCCTTGACCCTGGAAGGTGCCACTCCCACTGTCCTTTCCTAATA
AAATGAGGAAATTGCATCGCATTGTCTGAGTAGGTGTCATTCTATTCTGGGGGGTGGGGTGGGGCAGGAC
AGCAAGGGGGAGGATTGGGAAGACAATAGCAGGCATGCTGGGGATGCGGTGGGCTCTATGGCTTCTGAGG
CGGAAAGAACCAGCTGGGGCTCTAGGGGGTATCCCC
[124 nt withheld, positions 667-790]
C
[91 nt withheld, positions 792-882]
A
[49 nt withheld, positions 884-932]
CCTTTGACGTTGGAGTCCACGTTCTTT
[37 nt withheld, positions 960-996]
ACCCTATCTCGGTCTATTCTTTTGATTTATAAGGGATTTTGCCGATTTCGGCCTATTGGTTAAAAAATGA
GCTGATTTAACAAAAATTTAACGCGAATTAATTCTGTGGAATGTGTGTCAGTTAGGGTGTGGAAAGTCCC
CAGGCTCCCCAGCAGGCAGAAGTATGCAAAGCATGCATCTCAATTAGTCAGCAACCAGGTGTGGAAAGTC
CCCAGGCTCCCCAGCAGGCAGAAGTATGCAAAGCATGCATCTCAATTAGTCAGCAACCATAGTCCCGCCC
CTAACTCCGCCCATCCCGCCCCTAACTCCGCCCAGTTCCGCCCATTCTCCGCCCCATGGCTGACTAATTT
TTTTTATTTATGCAGAGGCCGAGGCCGCCTCTGCCTCTGAGCTATTCCAGAAGTAGTGAGGAGGCTTTTT
TGGAGGCCTAGGCTTTTGCAAAAAGCTCCCGGGAGCTTGTATATCCATTTTCGGATCTGATCAAGAGACA
GGATGAGGATCGTTTCGCATGATTGAACAAGATGGATTGCACGCAGGTTCTCCGGCCGCTTGGGTGGAGA
GGCTATTCGGCTATGACTGGGCACAACAGACAATCGGCTGCTCTGATGCCGCCGTGTTCCGGCTGTCAGC
GCAGGGGCGCCCGGTTCTTTTTGTCAAGACCGACCTGTCCGGTGCCCTGAATGAACTGCAGGACGAGGCA
GCGCGGCTATCGTGGCTGGCCACGACGGGCGTTCCTTGCGCAGCTGTGCTCGACGTTGTCACTGAAGCGG
GAAGGGACTGGCTGCTATTGGGCGAAGTGCCGGGGCAGGATCTCCTGTCATCTCACCTTGCTCCTGCCGA
GAAAGTATCCATCATGGCTGATGCAATGCGGCGGCTGCATACGCTTGATCCGGCTACCTGCCCATTCGAC
CACCAAGCGAAACATCGCATCGAGCGAGCACGTACTCGGATGGAAGCCGGTCTTGTCGATCAGGATGATC
TGGACGAAGAGCATCAGGGGCTCGCGCCAGCCGAACTGTTCGCCAGGCTCAAGGCGCGCATGCCCGACGG
CGAGGATCTCGTCGTGACCCATGGCGATGCCTGCTTGCCGAATATCATGGTGGAAAATGGCCGCTTTTCT
GGATTCATCGACTGTGGCCGGCTGGGTGTGGCGGACCGCTATCAGGACATAGCGTTGGCTACCCGTGATA
TTGCTGAAGAGCTTGGCGGCGAATGGGCTGACCGCTTCCTCGTGCTTTACGGTATCGCCGCTCCCGATTC
GCAGCGCATCGCCTTCTATCGCCTTCTTGACGAGTTCTTCTGAGCGGGACTCTGGGGTTCGCGAAATGAC
CGACCAAGCGACGCCCAACCTGCCATCACGAGATTTCGATTCCACCGCCGCCTTCTATGAAAGGTTGGGC
TTCGGAATCGTTTTCCGGGACGCCGGCTGGATGATCCTCCAGCGCGGGGATCTCATGCTGGAGTTCTTCG
CCCACCCCAACTTGTTTATTGCAGCTTATAATGGTTACAAATAAAGCAATAGCATCACAAATTTCACAAA
TAAAGCATTTTTTTCACTGCATTCTAGTTGTGGTTTGTCCAAACTCATCAATGTATCTTATCATGTCTGT
ATACCGTCGACCTCTAGCTAGAGCTTGGCGTAATCATGGTCATAGCTGTTTCCTGTGTGAAATTGTTATC
CGCTCACAATTCCACACAACATACGAGCCGGAAGCATAAAGTGTAAAGCCTGGGGTGCCTAATGAGTGAG
CTAACTCACATTAATTGCGTTGCGCTCACTGCCCGCTTTCCAGTCGGGAAACCTGTCGTGCCAGCTGCAT
TAATGAATCGGCCAACGCGCGGGGAGAGGCGGTTTGCGTATTGGGCGCTCTTCCGCTTCCTCGCTCACTG
ACTCGCTGCGCTCGGTCGTTCGGCTGCGGCGAGCGGTATCAGCTCACTCAAAGGCGGTAATACGGTTATC
CACAGAATCAGGGGATAACGCAGGAAAGAACATGTGAGCAAAAGGCCAGCAAAAGGCCAGGAACCGTAAA
AAGGCCGCGTTGCTGGCGTTTTTCCATAGGCTCCGCCCCCCTGACGAGCATCACAAAAATCGACGCTCAA
GTCAGAGGTGGCGAAACCCGACAGGACTATAAAGATACCAGGCGTTTCCCCCTGGAAGCTCCCTCGTGCG
CTCTCCTGTTCCGACCCTGCCGCTTACCGGATACCTGTCCGCCTTTCTCCCTTCGGGAAGCGTGGCGCTT
TCTCATAGCTCACGCTGTAGGTATCTCAGTTCGGTGTAGGTCGTTCGCTCCAAGCTGGGCTGTGTGCACG
AACCCCCCGTTCAGCCCGACCGCTGCGCCTTATCCGGTAACTATCGTCTTGAGTCCAACCCGGTAAGACA
CGACTTATCGCCACTGGCAGCAGCCACTGGTAACAGGATTAGCAGAGCGAGGTATGTAGGCGGTGCTACA
GAGTTCTTGAAGTGGTGGCCTAACTACGGCTACACTAGAAGAACAGTATTTGGTATCTGCGCTCTGCTGA
AGCCAGTTACCTTCGGAAAAAGAGTTGGTAGCTCTTGATCCGGCAAACAAACCACCGCTGGTAGCGGTGG
TTTTTTTGTTTGCAAGCAGCAGATTACGCGCAGAAAAAAAGGATCTCAAGAAGATCCTTTGATCTTTTCT
ACGGGGTCTGACGCTCAGTGGAACGAAAACTCACGTTAAGGGATTTTGGTCATGAGATTATCAAAAAGGA
TCTTCACCTAGATCCTTTTAAATTAAAAATGAAGTTTTAAATCAATCTAAAGTATATATGAGTAAACTTG
GTCTGACAGTTACCAATGCTTAATCAGTGAGGCACCTATCTCAGCGATCTGTCTATTTCGTTCATCCATA
GTTGCCTGACTCCCCGTCGTGTAGATAACTACGATACGGGAGGGCTTACCATCTGGCCCCAGTGCTGCAA
TGATACCGCGAGACCCACGCTCACCGGCTCCAGATTTATCAGCAATAAACCAGCCAGCCGGAAGGGCCGA
GCGCAGAAGTGGTCCTGCAACTTTATCCGCCTCCATCCAGTCTATTAATTGTTGCCGGGAAGCTAGAGTA
AGTAGTTCGCCAGTTAATAGTTTGCGCAACGTTGTTGCCATTGCTACAGGCATCGTGGTGTCACGCTCGT
CGTTTGGTATGGCTTCATTCAGCTCCGGTTCCCAACGATCAAGGCGAGTTACATGATCCCCCATGTTGTG
CAAAAAAGCGGTTAGCTCCTTCGGTCCTCCGATCGTTGTCAGAAGTAAGTTGGCCGCAGTGTTATCACTC
ATGGTTATGGCAGCACTGCATAATTCTCTTACTGTCATGCCATCCGTAAGATGCTTTTCTGTGACTGGTG
AGTACTCAACCAAGTCATTCTGAGAATAGTGTATGCGGCGACCGAGTTGCTCTTGCCCGGCGTCAATACG
GGATAATACCGCGCCACATAGCAGAACTTTAAAAGTGCTCATCATTGGAAAACGTTCTTCGGGGCGAAAA
CTCTCAAGGATCTTACCGCTGTTGAGATCCAGTTCGATGTAACCCACTCGTGCACCCAACTGATCTTCAG
CATCTTTTACTTTCACCAGCGTTTCTGGGTGAGCAAAAACAGGAAGGCAAAATGCCGCAAAAAAGGGAAT
AAGGGCGACACGGAAATGTTGAATACTCATACTCTTCCTTTTTCAATATTATTGAAGCATTTATCAGGGT
TATTGTCTCATGAGCGGATACATATTTGAATGTATTTAGAAAAATAAACAAATAGGGGTTCCGCGCACAT
TTCCCCGAAAAGTGCCACCTGACGTCGACGGATCGGGAGATCTCCCGATCCCCTATGGTGCACTCTCAGT
ACAATCTGCTCTGATGCCGCATAGTTAAGCCAGTATCTGCTCCCTGCTTGTGTGTTGGAGGTCGCTGAGT
AGTGCGCGAGCAAAATTTAAGCTACAACAAGGCAAGGCTTGACCGACAATTGCATGAAGAATCTGCTTAG
GGTTAGGCGTTTTGCGCTGCTTCGCGATGTACGGGCCAGATATACGCGTTGACATTGATTATTGACTAGT
TATTAATAGTAATCAATTACGGGGTCATTAGTTCATAGCCCATATATGGAGTTCCGCGTTACATAACTTA
CGGTAAATGGCCCGCCTGGCTGACCGCCCAACGACCCCCGCCCATTGACGTCAATAATGACGTATGTTCC
CATAGTAACGCCAATAGGGACTTTCCATTGACGTCAATGGGTGGAGTATTTACGGTAAACTGCCCACTTG
GCAGTACATCAAGTGTATCATATGCCAAGTACGCCCCCTATTGACGTCAATGACGGTAAATGGCCCGCCT
GGCATTATGCCCAGTACATGACCTTATGGGACTTTCCTACTTGGCAGTACATCTACGTATTAGTCATCGC
TATTACCATGGTGATGCGGTTTTGGCAGTACATCAATGGGCGTGGATAGCGGTTTGACTCACGGGGATTT
CCAAGTCTCCACCCCATTGACGTCAATGGGAGTTTGTTTTGGCACCAAAATCAACGGGACTTTCCAAAAT
GTCGTAACAACTCCGCCCCATTGACGCAAATGGGCGGTAGGCGTGTACGGTGGGAGGTCTATATAAGCAG
AGCTCTCTGGCTAACTAGAGAACCCACTGCTTACTGGCTTATCGAAATTAATACGACTCACTATAGGGAG
ACCCAAGCTGGCTAGTTAAGCTTGGTACCATGTCTGCACTTCTGATCCTAGCTCTTGTTGGAGCTGCAGT
TGCTGACTACAAAGACGATGACGACAAGCTTGCGGCCGCAGAGGAGCGGCGCTGCGACCCCATCCGCATC
GCCATGTGCCAGAACCTCGGCTACAACGTGACCAAGATGCCCAACTTAGTGGGACACGAGCTGCAGACAG
ACGCCGAGCTGCAGCTGACAACTTTCACGCCGCTCATCCAGTACGGCTGCTCCAGCCAGCTGCAGTTCTT
CCTTTGTTCGGTTTATGTGCCAATGTGCACAGAGAAGATCAACATCCCCATCGGCCCGTGCGGTGGCATG
TGCCTTTCAGTCAAGAGACGCTGTGAACCAGTCCTGAGAGAATTTGGGTTTGCCTGGCCCGACACCCTGA
ACTGCAGCAAGTTCCCGCCCCAGAACGACCACAACCACATGTGCATGGAACCATATCCTCGACTTGTGGA
TCTGAATTTAGCTGGAGAACCAACTGAAGGAGCCCCAGTGGCAGTGCAGAGAGACTATGGTTTTTGGTGT
CCCCGAGAGTTAAAAATTGATCCTGATCTGGGTTATTCTTTTCTGCATGTGCGTGATTGTTCACCTCCTT
GTGGCTACGATGCTGGCTTGTACAGCCGCTCAGCTAAGGAGTTCACGGATATTTGGATGGCTGTGTGGGC
CAGCCTCTGCTTCATCTCCACCACCTTCACCGTGCTGACCTTCCTGATTGATTCATCCAGGTTTTCTTAC
CCTGAGCGCCCCATCATATTTCTCAGTATGTGCTATAATATTTATAGCATTGCTTATATTGTTCGGCTGA
CTGTAGGCCGGGAAAGGATATCCTGTGATTTTGAAGAGGCGGCAGAGCCCGTTCTCATCCAAGAAGGACT
TAAGAACACAGGATGTGCAATAATTTTCTTGCTGATGTACTTTTTTGGAATGGCCAGCTCCATTTGGTGG
GTTATTCTGACACTCACTTGGTTTTTGGCAGCCGGACTCAAGTGGGGTCATGAAGCCATTGAAATGCACA
GTTCTTATTTCCACATCGCAGCCTGGGCTATTCCCGCAGTGAAAACCATTGTCATCTTGATTATGAGACT
AGTGGATGCCGATGAACTGACTGGCTTGTGCTATGTTGGGAACCAAAACCTAGATGCCCTCACTGGCTTT
GTGGTGGCTCCTCTCTTTACGTATTTGGTGATTGGAACGCTGTTCATTGCGGCGGGTTTGGTGGCCTTAT
TCAAAATTCGGTCCAATCTTCAAAAAGACG
